Addgene plasmid #168108: pMB1052:miniTol2-U6-(empty)SaCas9_gRNA-CAG-Cre-P2A-NeoR-WPRE
Purpose: (Empty Backbone) Tol2 transposon vector of empty U6-S.aureus Cas9 gRNA cassette and CAG-driven Cre-NeoR
Depositing lab: Erich Jarvis. Depositing organization: Rockefeller University. Publication: Induction of an immortalized songbird cell line allows for gene characterization and knockout by CRISPR-Cas9. Biegler MT, Fedrigo O, Collier P, Mountcastle J, Haase B, Tilgner HU, Jarvis ED. Sci Rep. 2022 Mar 14;12(1):4369. doi: 10.1038/s41598-022-07434-7. PubMed 35288582.
Backbone
  Vector backbone: pminiTol2
  Backbone manufacturer: Addgene #31829
  Modifications to backbone: Disruption of BsaI in AmpR
  Vector type: Cre/Lox, CRISPR
  Selectable markers: Neomycin (select with G418)
Growth in bacteria
  Bacterial resistance: Ampicillin, 100 μg/mL
  Growth temperature: 37°C
  Growth strain: NEB Stable
  Copy number: High Copy
Gene/Insert
  Gene/Insert name: None
Resource information
  A portion of this plasmid was derived from a plasmid made by: Heavily modified insert from Addgene #40973 on Addgene #31829 backbone
Terms and licenses: Academic/Nonprofit Terms; Industry Terms: Not Available to Industry
Depositor comments: Please visit https://www.biorxiv.org/content/10.1101/2021.05.27.445896v1 for BioRxiv preprint.
How to cite: pMB1052:miniTol2-U6-(empty)SaCas9_gRNA-CAG-Cre-P2A-NeoR-WPRE was a gift from Erich Jarvis (Addgene plasmid # 168108 ; http://n2t.net/addgene:168108 ; RRID:Addgene_168108)
