[The description below was written by a language model from this plasmid's Addgene catalogue record and pLannotate feature annotations shown in this document.]
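Description:
pMB1052:miniTol2-U6-(empty)SaCas9_gRNA-CAG-Cre-P2A-NeoR-WPRE is an empty-backbone Tol2 transposon vector built on pminiTol2, with an insert region described as heavily modified from another deposited plasmid. It combines a cloning-ready guide RNA cassette for Staphylococcus aureus Cas9 with constitutive expression of Cre recombinase and a G418 selection marker. In bacteria it is maintained at high copy through a ColE1/pUC-type origin and selected with ampicillin. The backbone's AmpR gene was altered to remove a BsaI site, presumably so that this enzyme can be reserved for guide cloning, although the record does not spell out the cloning scheme. An f1 origin, lac promoter/operator remnants, a lacZα fragment, and flanking T7 and SP6 promoters are carried over from the parental cloning vector.

The payload has two transcription units. A human U6 RNA polymerase III promoter sits directly upstream of the SaCas9 gRNA scaffold with no spacer installed, so a user-supplied targeting sequence yields a complete guide; Cas9 itself is not encoded here and must come from elsewhere. Downstream, a CAG promoter (CMV enhancer plus the chicken β-actin/rabbit β-globin chimeric intron) drives a single open reading frame of Cre joined by a P2A self-cleaving peptide to neomycin phosphotransferase, terminated by a rabbit β-globin polyadenylation signal. The name includes a WPRE, and the miniTol2 arms are implied by the backbone, but the automated annotation detected neither element.

With Tol2 transposase supplied, the cassette can integrate into the genome of vertebrate cells, allowing G418 selection of stable lines that express the guide and Cre, for example to act on loxP-flanked elements. The associated publication concerns CRISPR-Cas9 knockout in an immortalized songbird cell line.
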