Features (pLannotate 1.2.2; 21 found; start..end, strand, type, name):
     25..43      +  promoter       T7 promoter: promoter for bacteriophage T7 RNA polymerase
    298..538     +  promoter       U6 promoter: RNA polymerase III promoter for human U6 snRNA
    567..642     +  misc_RNA       Sa gRNA scaffold: guide RNA scaffold for the Staphylococcus aureus CRISPR/Cas9 system
    712..1015    +  enhancer       CMV enhancer: human cytomegalovirus immediate early enhancer
   1293..2309    +  intron         chimeric intron: chimera between introns from chicken β-actin and rabbit β-globin
   2313..2372    +  CDS            HBB (fragment): HBB_COLGU - Experimental evidence at transcript level: Swiss-Prot protein existence level 2. Involved in oxygen transport from the lung to the various peripheral tissues. From Colobus guereza (Mantled guereza) (Eastern black-and-white colobus monkey).
   2388..3413    +  CDS            cre: RECR_BPP1 - Experimental evidence at protein level: Swiss-Prot protein existence level 1. Catalyzes site-specific recombination between two 34-base- pair LOXP sites. Its role is to maintain the phage genome as a monomeric unit-copy plasmid in the lysogenic state. From Escherichia phage P1 (Bacteriophage P1).
   3492..4283    +  CDS            neo: KKA2_KLEPN - Also known as kan, nptII. Experimental evidence at protein level: Swiss-Prot protein existence level 1. Resistance to kanamycin, neomycin, paromomycin, ribostamycin, butirosin and gentamicin B. From Klebsiella pneumoniae.
   4295..4366    +  CDS            HBB (fragment): HBB_PONPY - Experimental evidence at transcript level: Swiss-Prot protein existence level 2. Involved in oxygen transport from the lung to the various peripheral tissues. From Pongo pygmaeus (Bornean orangutan).
   4437..4492    +  polyA_signal   β-globin poly(A) signal: rabbit β-globin polyadenylation signal (Gil and Proudfoot, 1987)
   5158..5176    -  promoter       SP6 promoter: promoter for bacteriophage SP6 RNA polymerase
   5218..5234    -  protein_bind   lac operator: The lac repressor binds to the lac operator to inhibit transcription in E. coli. This inhibition can be relieved by adding lactose or isopropyl-β-D-thiogalactopyranoside (IPTG). lac repressor encoded by lacI
   5242..5272    -  promoter       lac promoter: promoter for the E. coli lac operon
   5287..5308    -  protein_bind   CAP binding site: CAP binding activates transcription in the presence of cAMP. E. coli catabolite activator protein
   5321..5413    -  CDS            lacI (fragment): lac repressor; lacI; The lac repressor binds to the lac operator to inhibit transcription in E. coli. This inhibition can be relieved by adding lactose or isopropyl-β-D-thiogalactopyranoside (IPTG).
   5596..6184    -  rep_origin     ori: high-copy-number ColE1/pMB1/pBR322/pUC origin of replication
   6355..7215    -  CDS            AmpR: β-lactamase; bla; confers resistance to ampicillin, carbenicillin, and related antibiotics
   7216..7320    -  promoter       AmpR promoter: bla
   7347..7397    +  misc_feature   bom (fragment): basis of mobility region from pBR322
   7425..7853    -  rep_origin     f1 ori (sequence partly withheld): f1 bacteriophage origin of replication; arrow indicates direction of (+) strand synthesis
   7857..22      -  CDS            lacZα (fragment) (across the origin): LacZα fragment of β-galactosidase; lacZ fragment
>Addgene plasmid #168108 | pMB1052:miniTol2-U6-(empty)SaCas9_gRNA-CAG-Cre-P2A-NeoR-WPRE | addgene full sequence | sequence record 335409 | Addgene NGS Result
TGTAAAACGACGGCCAGTGAATTGTAATACGACTCACTATAGGGCGAATTGGGCCCAGAGGTGTAAAGTA
CTTGAGTAATTTTACTTGATTACTGTACTTAAGTATTATTTTTGGGGATTTTTACTTTACTTGAGTACAA
TTAAAAATCAATACTTTTACTTTTACTTAATTACATTTTTTTAGAAAAAAAAGTACTTTTTACTCCTTAC
AATTTTATTTACAGTCAAAAAGTACTTATTTTTTGGAGATCACTTCATTCTATTTTCCCTAAGATTGAAT
TGCGCTGATGCCCAGATGAGGGCCTATTTCCCATGATTCCTTCATATTTGCATATACGATACAAGGCTGT
TAGAGAGATAATTGGAATTAATTTGACTGTAAACACAAAGATATTAGTACAAAATACGTGACGTAGAAAG
TAATAATTTCTTGGGTAGTTTGCAGTTTTAAAATTATGTTTTAAAATGGACTATCATATGCTTACCGTAA
CTTGAAAGTATTTCGATTTCTTGGCTTTATATATCTTGTGGAAAGGACGAAACACCGGAGACCACGGCAG
GTCTCAGTTTTAGTACTCTGGAAACAGAATCTACTAAAACAAGGCAAAATGCCGTGTTTATCTCGTCAAC
TTGTTGGCGAGATTTTTTTACTAGTTATTAATAGTAATCAATTACGGGGTCATTAGTTCATAGCCCATAT
ATGGAGTTCCGCGTTACATAACTTACGGTAAATGGCCCGCCTGGCTGACCGCCCAACGACCCCCGCCCAT
TGACGTCAATAATGACGTATGTTCCCATAGTAACGCCAATAGGGACTTTCCATTGACGTCAATGGGTGGA
GTATTTACGGTAAACTGCCCACTTGGCAGTACATCAAGTGTATCATATGCCAAGTACGCCCCCTATTGAC
GTCAATGACGGTAAATGGCCCGCCTGGCATTATGCCCAGTACATGACCTTATGGGACTTTCCTACTTGGC
AGTACATCTACGTATTAGTCATCGCTATTACCATGGTCGAGGTGAGCCCCACGTTCTGCTTCACTCTCCC
CATCTCCCCCCCCTCCCCACCCCCAATTTTGTATTTATTTATTTTTTAATTATTTTGTGCAGCGATGGGG
GCGGGGGGGGGGGGGGGGCGCGCCRGGGGGGGGGGGGGGGGGGGGGGGGGGGGGGGGGGSGRGGSGGAGA
GGKGCGGCGGCAGCCAATCAGAGCGGCGCGCTCCGAAAGTTTCCTTTTATGGCGAGGCGGCGGCGGCGGC
GGCCCTATAAAAAGCGAAGCGCGCGGCGGGCGGGAGTCGCTGCGCGCTGCCTTCGCCCCGTGCCCCGCTC
CGCCGCCGCCTCGCGCCGCCCGCCCCGGCTCTGACTGACCGCGTTACTCCCACAGGTGAGCGGGCGGGAC
GGCCCTTCTCCTCCGGGCTGTAATTAGCGCTTGGTTTAATGACGGCTTGTTTCTTTTCTGTGGCTGCGTG
AAAGCCTTGAGGGGCTCCGGGAGGGCCCTTTGTGCGGGGGGAGCGGCTCGGGGGGTGCGTGCGTGTGTGT
GTGCGTGGGGAGCGCCGCGTGCGGCTCCGCGCTGCCCGGCGGCTGTGAGCGCTGCGGGCGCGGCGCGGGG
CTTTGTGCGCTCCGCAGTGTGCGCGAGGGGAGCGCGGCCGGGGGCGGTGCCCCGCGGTGCGGGGGGGGCT
GCGAGGGGAACAAAGGCTGCGTGCGGGGTGTGTGCGTGGGGGGGTGAGCAGGGGGTGTGGGCGCGTCGGT
CGGGCTGCAACCCCCCCTGCACCCCCCTCCCCGAGTTGCTGAGCACGGCCCGGCTTCGGGTGCGGGGCTC
CGTACGGGGCGTGGCGCGGGGCTCGCCGTGCCGGGCGGGGGGTGGCGGCAGGTGGGGGTGCCGGGCGGGG
CGGGGCCGCCTCGGGCCGGGGAGGGCTCGGGGGAGGGGCGCGGCGGCCCCCGGAGCGCCGGCGGCTGTCG
AGGCGCGGCGAGCCGCAGCCATTGCCTTTTATGGTAATCGTGCGAGAGGGCGCAGGGACTTCCTTTGTCC
CAAATCTGTGCGGAGCCGAAATCTGGGAGGCGCCGCCGCACCCCCTCTAGCGGGCGCGGGGCGAAGCGGT
GCGGCGCCGGCAGGAAGGAAATGGGCGGGGAGGGCCTTCGTGCGTCGCCGCGCCGCCGTCCCCTTCTCCC
TCTCCAGCCTCGGGGCTGTCCGCGGGGGGACGGCTGCCTTCGGGGGGGACGGGGCAGGGCGGGGTTCGGC
TTCTGGCGTGTGACCGGCGGCTCTAGAGCCTCTGCTAACCATGTTCATGCCTTCTTCTTTTTCCTACAGC
TCCTGGGCAACGTGCTGGTTATTGTGCTGTCTCATCATTTTGGCAAAGAATTCATGCCCAAGAAGAAGAG
GAAGGTGTCCAATCTCCTGACTGTTCACCAGAACCTCCCTGCGCTGCCAGTAGATGCCACTAGCGATGAG
GTCAGGAAAAATCTCATGGATATGTTTAGGGATAGACAGGCGTTTTCTGAACACACCTGGAAAATGCTGC
TTAGCGTGTGCCGATCCTGGGCAGCCTGGTGTAAGCTGAACAATCGCAAATGGTTCCCCGCCGAGCCGGA
GGACGTGCGCGATTACCTGCTGTATCTCCAGGCAAGAGGGCTGGCTGTCAAGACTATCCAGCAGCACTTG
GGCCAACTGAATATGCTGCATCGACGCAGCGGGCTCCCCCGGCCTAGCGATTCAAACGCAGTCTCCCTTG
TTATGAGGAGAATTAGAAAGGAAAACGTAGATGCGGGTGAGAGGGCTAAGCAGGCTCTCGCTTTTGAGCG
GACTGATTTCGACCAGGTCAGATCCCTGATGGATAACAGTGATCGGTGCCAGGACATCAGGAACCTCGCA
TTTCTGGGAATTGCATATAACACACTTCTGCGCATAGCTGAGATCGCCCGGATCAGAGTGAAAGACATCA
GTCGAACGGACGGCGGCCGGATGCTTATTCATATTGGACGCACAAAGACATTGGTCAGCACCGCTGGCGT
TGAAAAGGCCTTGTCCCTGGGCGTAACGAAGCTGGTGGAAAGATGGATCTCAGTGTCCGGCGTGGCTGAC
GACCCTAATAATTACTTGTTCTGTCGAGTGAGAAAAAACGGAGTCGCCGCGCCCTCTGCCACCAGCCAAT
TGAGTACACGGGCCCTTGAAGGGATCTTTGAGGCAACCCACCGACTCATATACGGAGCCAAGGATGACAG
TGGCCAGAGGTATCTCGCCTGGTCAGGTCATTCTGCTAGGGTGGGGGCCGCACGAGACATGGCGCGGGCA
GGAGTCTCCATACCAGAGATTATGCAAGCTGGAGGTTGGACAAATGTGAACATCGTTATGAACTATATCC
GCAATCTTGACTCTGAAACCGGGGCCATGGTGAGACTGCTCGAAGATGGTGACCTCGAGGGAAGCGGAGC
CACTAACTTCTCCCTGTTGAAACAAGCAGGGGATGTCGAAGAGAATCCCGGGCCAGCTAGCATGATTGAA
CAAGATGGATTGCACGCAGGTTCTCCGGCCGCTTGGGTGGAGAGGCTATTCGGCTATGACTGGGCACAAC
AGACAATCGGCTGCTCTGATGCCGCCGTGTTCCGGCTGTCAGCGCAGGGGCGCCCGGTTCTTTTTGTCAA
GACCGACCTGTCCGGTGCCCTGAATGAACTGCAGGACGAGGCAGCGCGGCTATCGTGGCTGGCCACGACG
GGCGTTCCTTGCGCAGCTGTGCTCGACGTTGTCACTGAAGCGGGAAGGGACTGGCTGCTATTGGGCGAAG
TGCCGGGGCAGGATCTCCTGTCATCTCACCTTGCTCCTGCCGAGAAAGTATCCATCATGGCTGATGCAAT
GCGGCGGCTGCATACGCTTGATCCGGCTACCTGCCCATTCGACCACCAAGCGAAACATCGCATCGAGCGA
GCACGTACTCGGATGGAAGCCGGTCTTGTCGATCAGGATGATCTGGACGAAGAGCATCAGGGGCTCGCGC
CAGCCGAACTGTTCGCCAGGCTCAAGGCGCGCATGCCCGACGGCGAGGATCTCGTCGTGACCCATGGCGA
TGCCTGCTTGCCGAATATCATGGTAGAAAATGGCCGCTTTTCTGGATTCATCGACTGTGGCCGGCTGGGT
GTGGCGGACCGCTATCAGGACATAGCGTTGGCTACCCGTGATATTGCTGAAGAGCTTGGCGGCGAATGGG
CTGACCGCTTCCTCGTGCTTTACGGTATCGCCGCTCCCGATTCGCAGCGCATCGCCTTCTATCGCCTTCT
TGACGAGTTCTTCTGAGCGGCCGCACTCCTCAGGTGCAGGCTGCCTATCAGAAGGTGGTGGCTGGTGTGG
CCAATGCCCTGGCTCACAAATACCACTGAGATCTTTTTCCCTCTGCCAAAAATTATGGGGACATCATGAA
GCCCCTTGAGCATCTGACTTCTGGCTAATAAAGGAAATTTATTTTCATTGCAATAGTGTGTTGGAATTTT
TTGTGTCTCTCACTCGGAAGGACATATGGGAGGGCAAATCATTTAAAACATCAGAATGAGTATTTGGTTT
AGAGTTTGGCAACATATGCCCATATGCTGGCTGCCATGAACAAAGGTTGGCTATAAAGAGGTCATCAGTA
TATGAAACAGCCCCCTGCTGTCCATTCCTTATTCCATAGAAAAGCCTTGACTTGAGGTTAGATTTTTTTT
ATATTTTGTTTTGTGTTATTTTTTTCTTTAACATCCCTAAAATTTTCCTTACATGTTTTACTAGCCAGAT
TTTTCCTCCTCTCCTGACTACTCCCAGTCATAGCTGTCCCTCTTCTCTTATGGAGATCCCTCGACCTGCA
GAGCTCCAGCCTACACAATCGCTCAAGACGTGTAATGCTTTTATTATATATTAGTCACGATTTCCATGGA
TATCAAGCTTAAACAAGAATCTCTAGTTTTCTTTCTTGCTTTTACTTTTACTTCCTTAATACTCAAGTAC
AATTTTAATGGAGTACTTTTTTACTTTTACTCAAGTAAGATTCTAGCCAGATACTTTTACTTTTAATTGA
GTAAAATTTTCCCTAAGTACTTGTACTTTCACTTGAGTAAAATTTTTGAGTACTTTTTACACCTCTGCTC
GACCATATGGGAGAGCTCCCAACGCGTTGGATGCATAGCTTGAGTATTCTATAGTGTCACCTAAATAGCT
TGGCGTAATCATGGTCATAGCTGTTTCCTGTGTGAAATTGTTATCCGCTCACAATTCCACACAACATACG
AGCCGGAAGCATAAAGTGTAAAGCCTGGGGTGCCTAATGAGTGAGCTAACTCACATTAATTGCGTTGCGC
TCACTGCCCGCTTTCCAGTCGGGAAACCTGTCGTGCCAGCTGCATTAATGAATCGGCCAACGCGCGGGGA
GAGGCGGTTTGCGTATTGGGCGCTCTTCCGCTTCCTCGCTCACTGACTCGCTGCGCTCGGTCGTTCGGCT
GCGGCGAGCGGTATCAGCTCACTCAAAGGCGGTAATACGGTTATCCACAGAATCAGGGGATAACGCAGGA
AAGAACATGTGAGCAAAAGGCCAGCAAAAGGCCAGGAACCGTAAAAAGGCCGCGTTGCTGGCGTTTTTCC
ATAGGCTCCGCCCCCCTGACGAGCATCACAAAAATCGACGCTCAAGTCAGAGGTGGCGAAACCCGACAGG
ACTATAAAGATACCAGGCGTTTCCCCCTGGAAGCTCCCTCGTGCGCTCTCCTGTTCCGACCCTGCCGCTT
ACCGGATACCTGTCCGCCTTTCTCCCTTCGGGAAGCGTGGCGCTTTCTCATAGCTCACGCTGTAGGTATC
TCAGTTCGGTGTAGGTCGTTCGCTCCAAGCTGGGCTGTGTGCACGAACCCCCCGTTCAGCCCGACCGCTG
CGCCTTATCCGGTAACTATCGTCTTGAGTCCAACCCGGTAAGACACGACTTATCGCCACTGGCAGCAGCC
ACTGGTAACAGGATTAGCAGAGCGAGGTATGTAGGCGGTGCTACAGAGTTCTTGAAGTGGTGGCCTAACT
ACGGCTACACTAGAAGAACAGTATTTGGTATCTGCGCTCTGCTGAAGCCAGTTACCTTCGGAAAAAGAGT
TGGTAGCTCTTGATCCGGCAAACAAACCACCGCTGGTAGCGGTGGTTTTTTTGTTTGCAAGCAGCAGATT
ACGCGCAGAAAAAAAGGATCTCAAGAAGATCCTTTGATCTTTTCTACGGGGTCTGACGCTCAGTGGAACG
AAAACTCACGTTAAGGGATTTTGGTCATGAGATTATCAAAAAGGATCTTCACCTAGATCCTTTTAAATTA
AAAATGAAGTTTTAAATCAATCTAAAGTATATATGAGTAAACTTGGTCTGACAGTTACCAATGCTTAATC
AGTGAGGCACCTATCTCAGCGATCTGTCTATTTCGTTCATCCATAGTTGCCTGACTCCCCGTCGTGTAGA
TAACTACGATACGGGAGGGCTTACCATCTGGCCCCAGTGCTGCAATGATACCGCGAGAACCACGCTCACC
GGCTCCAGATTTATCAGCAATAAACCAGCCAGCCGGAAGGGCCGAGCGCAGAAGTGGTCCTGCAACTTTA
TCCGCCTCCATCCAGTCTATTAATTGTTGCCGGGAAGCTAGAGTAAGTAGTTCGCCAGTTAATAGTTTGC
GCAACGTTGTTGCCATTGCTACAGGCATCGTGGTGTCACGCTCGTCGTTTGGTATGGCTTCATTCAGCTC
CGGTTCCCAACGATCAAGGCGAGTTACATGATCCCCCATGTTGTGCAAAAAAGCGGTTAGCTCCTTCGGT
CCTCCGATCGTTGTCAGAAGTAAGTTGGCCGCAGTGTTATCACTCATGGTTATGGCAGCACTGCATAATT
CTCTTACTGTCATGCCATCCGTAAGATGCTTTTCTGTGACTGGTGAGTACTCAACCAAGTCATTCTGAGA
ATAGTGTATGCGGCGACCGAGTTGCTCTTGCCCGGCGTCAATACGGGATAATACCGCGCCACATAGCAGA
ACTTTAAAAGTGCTCATCATTGGAAAACGTTCTTCGGGGCGAAAACTCTCAAGGATCTTACCGCTGTTGA
GATCCAGTTCGATGTAACCCACTCGTGCACCCAACTGATCTTCAGCATCTTTTACTTTCACCAGCGTTTC
TGGGTGAGCAAAAACAGGAAGGCAAAATGCCGCAAAAAAGGGAATAAGGGCGACACGGAAATGTTGAATA
CTCATACTCTTCCTTTTTCAATATTATTGAAGCATTTATCAGGGTTATTGTCTCATGAGCGGATACATAT
TTGAATGTATTTAGAAAAATAAACAAATAGGGGTTCCGCGCACATTTCCCCGAAAAGTGCCACCTGATGC
GGTGTGAAATACCGCACAGATGCGTAAGGAGAAAATACCGCATCAGGAAATTGTAAGCGTTAATATTTTG
TTAAAATTCGCGTTAAATTTTTGTTAAATCAGCTCATTTTTTAACCAATAGGCCGAAATCGGCAAAATCC
CTTATAAATCAAAAGAATAGACCGAGATAGGGT
[37 nt withheld, positions 7524-7560]
AAAGAACGTGGACTCCAACGTCAAAGG
[49 nt withheld, positions 7588-7636]
T
[91 nt withheld, positions 7638-7728]
G
[124 nt withheld, positions 7730-7853]
CCATTCGCCATTCAGGCTGCGCAACTGTTGGGAAGGGCGATCGGTGCGGGCCTCTTCGCTATTACGCCAG
CTGGCGAAAGGGGGATGTGCTGCAAGGCGATTAAGTTGGGTAACGCCAGGGTTTTCCCAGTCACGACGT
